Addgene plasmid #54884: mApple-Dectin1A-N-10
Purpose: Localization: Membrane, Excitation: 568, Emission: 592
Depositing lab: Michael Davidson. Depositing organization: Florida State University, Tallahassee.
Backbone
  Vector backbone: mApple-N1
  Backbone size w/o insert (bp): 4750
  Vector type: Mammalian Expression
  Selectable markers: Neomycin (select with G418)
Growth in bacteria
  Bacterial resistance: Kanamycin, 50 μg/mL
  Growth temperature: 37°C
  Growth strain: DH5alpha
  Copy number: High Copy
Gene/Insert
  Gene/Insert name: Dectin1A (alt name: NP_922938.1)
  Species: H. sapiens (human)
  Entrez Gene: CLEC7A (a.k.a. BGR, CANDF4, CD369, CLECSF12, DECTIN1, SCARE2)
  Promoter: CMV
  Tag / fusion protein: mApple (C terminal on backbone)
  Cloning method: Unknown
  Sequencing primers: 5′ CMV-F; 3′ SV40pA-R
Terms and licenses: Academic/Nonprofit Terms; Industry Terms: Not Available to Industry
Depositor comments: . Excitation = 568; Emission = 592
How to cite: mApple-Dectin1A-N-10 was a gift from Michael Davidson (Addgene plasmid # 54884 ; http://n2t.net/addgene:54884 ; RRID:Addgene_54884)
