[The description below was written by a language model from this plasmid's Addgene catalogue record.]
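Description:
mApple-Dectin1A-N-10 is a mammalian expression plasmid built on the mApple-N1 backbone (about 4.75 kb without the insert), an N1-style fluorescent protein fusion vector in which the gene of interest sits upstream of the fluorophore. It is maintained in E. coli as a high-copy plasmid under kanamycin selection. It also carries a neomycin resistance marker, so transfected mammalian cells can be selected with G418. The record gives no feature table, so the origin of replication and the elements driving the resistance cassette are not stated, although the listed 3′ sequencing primer implies an SV40 polyadenylation signal downstream of the fusion.

The insert is human Dectin-1 isoform A, the product of the CLEC7A gene, a C-type lectin receptor best known for recognising β-glucans. It is expressed from the CMV promoter, a strong constitutive promoter in most mammalian cell lines. mApple, a red-orange monomeric fluorescent protein, is supplied by the backbone and fused to the C terminus of Dectin-1A. The "N-10" in the name probably refers to the N1-type arrangement and a 10-residue linker between the two proteins, but the record does not confirm this. The cloning method is recorded as unknown.

The stated purpose is as a membrane localization marker, with excitation at 568 nm and emission at 592 nm. The construct is therefore suited to live- or fixed-cell fluorescence imaging of Dectin-1A distribution at the membrane. Its red-shifted emission also allows it to be combined with green or cyan reporters in multicolour experiments.
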