>Addgene plasmid #54884 | mApple-Dectin1A-N-10 | depositor partial sequence | sequence record 85274 | insert sequence
AGATCCGCTAGCGCCACCATGGAATATCATCCTGATTTAGAAAATTTGGATGAAGATGGATATACTCAAT
TACACTTCGACTCTCAAAGCAATACCAGGATAGCTGTTGTTTCAGAGAAAGGATCGTGTGCTGCATCTCC
TCCTTGGCGCCTCATTGCTGTAATTTTGGGAATCCTATGCTTGGTAATACTGGTGATAGCTGTGGTCCTG
GGTACCATGGCTATTTGGAGATCCAATTCAGGAAGCAACACATTGGAGAATGGCTACTTTCTATCAAGAA
ATAAAGAGAACCACAGTCAACCCACACAATCATCTTTAGAAGACAGTGTGACTCCTACCAAAGCTGTCAA
AACCACAGGGGTTCTTTCCAGCCCTTGTCCTCCTAATTGGATTATATATGAGAAGAGCTGTTATCTATTC
AGCATGTCACTAAATTCCTGGGATGGAAGTAAAAGACAATGCTGGCAACTGGGCTCTAATCTCCTAAAGA
TAGACAGCTCAAATGAATTGGGATTTATAGTAAAACAAGTGTCTTCCCAACCTGATAATTCATTTTGGAT
AGGCCTTTCTCGGCCCCAGACTGAAGTACCATGGCTCTGGGAGGATGGATCAACATTCTCTTCTAACTTA
TTTCAGATCAGAACCACAGCTACCCAAGAAAACCCATCTCCAAATTGTGTATGGATTCACGTGTCAGTCA
TTTATGACCAACTGTGTAGTGTGCCCTCATATAGTATTTGTGAGAAGAAGTTTTCAATGAGCTCCGGAGG
GGATCCACCGGTCGCCACCATGGTGAGCAAGGGCGAGGAGAATAACATGGCCATCATCAAGGAGTTCATG
CGCTTCAAGGTGCACATGGAGGGCTCCGTGAACGGCCACGAGTTCGAGATCGAGGGCGAGGGCGAGGGCC
GCCCCTACGAGGCCTTTCAGACCGCTAAGCTGAAGGTGACCAAGGGTGGCCCCCTGCCCTTCGCCTGGGA
CATCCTGTCCCCTCAGTTCATGTACGGCTCCAAGGTCTACATTAAGCACCCAGCCGACATCCCCGACTAC
TTCAAGCTGTCCTTCCCCGAGGGCTTCAGGTGGGAGCGCGTGATGAACTTCGAGGACGGCGGCATTATTC
ACGTTAACCAGGACTCCTCCCTGCAGGACGGCGTGTTCATCTACAAGGTGAAGCTGCGCGGCACCAACTT
CCCCTCCGACGGCCCCGTAATGCAGAAGAAGACCATGGGCTGGGAGGCCTCCGAGGAGCGGATGTACCCC
GAGGACGGCGCCCTGAAGAGCGAGATCAAGAAGAGGCTGAAGCTGAAGGACGGCGGCCACTACGCCGCCG
AGGTCAAGACCACCTACAAGGCCAAGAAGCCCGTGCAGCTGCCCGGCGCCTACATCGTCGACATCAAGTT
GGACATCGTGTCCCACAACGAGGACTACACCATCGTGGAACAGTACGAACGCGCCGAGGGCCGCCACTCC
ACCGGCGGCATGGACGAGCTGTACAAGTAAGCGGCCGCGACTCTAGATCATAATTCAGCCA
