>Addgene plasmid #54884 | mApple-Dectin1A-N-10 | addgene partial sequence | sequence record 117731 | Mombaerts mRFPup 5'-GTGGCCGTTCACGGAGCCCTCCATG-3'
TTGATGATGGCCATGTTATTCTCCTCGCCCTTGCTCACCATGGTGGCGACCGGTGGATCCCCTCCGGAGC
TCATTGAAAACTTCTTCTCACAAATACTATATGAGGGCACACTACACAGTTGGTCATAAATGACTGACAC
GTGAATCCATACACAATTTGGAGATGGGTTTTCTTGGGTAGCTGTGGTTCTGATCTGAAATAAGTTAGAA
GAGAATGTTGATCCATCCTCCCAGAGCCATGGTACTTCAGTCTGGGGCCGAGAAAGGCCTATCCAAAATG
AATTATCAGGTTGGGAAGACACTTGTTTTACTATAAATCCCAATTCATTTGAGCTGTCTATCTTTAGGAG
ATTAGAGCCCAGTTGCCAGCATTGTCTTTTACTTCCATCCCAGGAATTTAGTGACATGCTGAATAGATAA
CAGCTCTTCTCATATATAATCCAATTAGGAGGACAAGGGCTGGAAAGAACCCCTGTGGTTTTGACAGCTT
TGGTAGGAGTCACACTGTCTTCTAAAGATGATTGTGTGGGTTGACTGTGGTTCTCTTTATTTCTTGATAG
AAAGTAGCCATTCTCCAATGTGTTGCTTCCTGAATTGGATCTCCAAATAGCCATGGTACCCAGGACCACA
GCTATCACCAGTATTACCAAGCATAGGATTCCCAAAATTACAGCAATGAGGCGCCAAGGAGGAGATGCAG
CACACGATCCTTTCTCTGAAACAACAGCTATCCTGG
